>Addgene plasmid #189558 | pSCM167.2-Venus-VF-hADAM10(aa1-654) | addgene full sequence | sequence record 374390 | Addgene NGS Result
GGCCTCCGCGCCGGGTTTTGGCGCCTCCCGCGGGCGCCCCCCTCCTCACGGCGAGCGCTGCCACGTCAGA
CGAAGGGCGCAGCGAGCGTCCTGATCCTTCCGCCCGGACGCTCAGGACAGCGGCCCGCTGCTCATAAGAC
TCGGCCTTAGAACCCCAGTATCAGCAGAAGGACATTTTAGGACGGGACTTGGGTGACTCTAGGGCACTGG
TTTTCTTTCCAGAGAGCGGAACAGGCGAGGAAAAGTAGTCCCTTCTCGGCGATTCTGCGGAGGGATCTCC
GTGGGGCGGTGAACGCCGATGATTATATAAGGACGCGCCGGGTGTGGCACAGCTAGTTCCGTCGCAGCCG
GGATTTGGGTCGCGGTTCTTGTTTGTGGATCGCTGTGATCGTCACTTGGTGAGTAGCGGGCTGCTGGGCT
GGCCGGGGCTTTCGTGGCCGCCGGGCCGCTCGGTGGGACGGAAGCGTGTGGAGAGACCGCCAAGGGCTGT
AGTCTGGGTCCGCGAGCAAGGTTGCCCTGAACTGGGGGTTGGGGGGAGCGCAGCAAAATGGCGGCTGTTC
CCGAGTCTTGAATGGAAGACGCTTGTGAGGCGGGCTGTGAGGTCGTTGAAACAAGGTGGGGGGCATGGTG
GGCGGCAAGAACCCAAGGTCTTGAGGCCTTCGCTAATGCGGGAAAGCTCTTATTCGGGTGAGATGGGCTG
GGGCACCATCTGGGGACCCTGACGTGAAGTTTGTCACTGACTGGAGAACTCGGTTTGTCGTCTGTTGCGG
GGGCGGCAGTTATGGCGGTGCCGTTGGGCAGTGCACCCGTACCTTTGGGAGCGCGCGCCCTCGTCGTGTC
GTGACGTCACCCGTTCTGTTGGCTTATAATGCAGGGTGGGGCCACCTGCCGGTAGGTGTGCGGTAGGCTT
TTCTCCGTCGCAGGACGCAGGGTTCGGGCCTAGGGTAGGCTCTCCTGAATCGACAGGCGCCGGACCTCTG
GTGAGGGGAGGGATAAGTGAGGCGTCAGTTTCTTTGGTCGGTTTTATGTACCTATCTTCTTAAGTAGCTG
AAGCTCCGGTTTTGAACTATGCGCTCGGGGTTGGCGAGTGTGTTTTGTGAAGTTTTTTAGGCACCTTTTG
AAATGTAATCATTTGGGTCAATATGTAATTTTCAGTGTTAGACTAGTAAATTGTCCGCTAAATTCTGGCC
GTTTTTGGCTTTTTTGTTAGACGAAGCTTGGGCTGCAGGTCGACTCTAGAGGATCCAGTTCTCTCTGGCT
AACTAGAGAACCCACTGCTTACTGGCTTATCGAAATTAATACGACTCACTATAGGGAGACCCAAGCTTAC
CATGGTGAGCAAGGGCGAGGAGCTGTTCACCGGGGTGGTGCCCATCCTGGTCGAGCTGGACGGCGACGTA
AACGGCCACAAGTTCAGCGTGTCCGGCGAGGGCGAGGGCGATGCCACCTACGGCAAGCTGACCCTGAAGC
TGATCTGCACCACCGGCAAGCTGCCCGTGCCCTGGCCCACCCTCGTGACCACCCTGGGCTACGGCCTGCA
GTGCTTCGCCCGCTACCCCGACCACATGAAGCAGCACGACTTCTTCAAGTCCGCCATGCCCGAAGGCTAC
GTCCAGGAGCGCACCATCTTCTTCAAGGACGACGGCAACTACAAGACCCGCGCCGAGGTGAAGTTCGAGG
GCGACACCCTGGTGAACCGCATCGAGCTGAAGGGCATCGACTTCAAGGAGGACGGCAACATCCTGGGGCA
CAAGCTGGAGTACAACTACAACAGCCACAACGTCTATATCACCGCCGACAAGCAGAAGAACGGCATCAAG
GCCAACTTCAAGATCCGCCACAACATCGAGGACGGCGGCGTGCAGCTCGCCGACCACTACCAGCAGAACA
CCCCCATCGGCGACGGCCCCGTGCTGCTGCCCGACAACCACTACCTGAGCTACCAGTCCGCCCTGAGCAA
AGACCCCAACGAGAAGCGCGATCACATGGTCCTGCTGGAGTTCGTGACCGCCGCCGGGATCACTCTCGGC
ATGGACGAGCTGTACAAGGGAGGGGGTGGATCTGGAGGGGGTGGATCTAAGCTTATGGACTACAAGGACG
ACGATGACAAGGGTGGTGGATCCGAATTATCAACAAGTTTGTACAAAAAAGCAGGCTTCGAAGGAGATAG
AACCATGGCCGTGTTGCTGAGAGTGTTAATTCTGCTCCTCTCCTGGGCGGCGGGGATGGGAGGTCAGTAT
GGGAATCCTTTAAATAAATATATCAGACATTATGAAGGATTATCTTACAATGTGGATTCATTACACCAAA
AACACCAGCGTGCCAAAAGAGCAGTCTCACATGAAGACCAATTTTCACGTCTAGATTTCCATGCCCATGG
AAGACATTTCAACCTACGAATGAAGAGGGACACTTCCCTTTTCAGTGATGAATTTAAAGTAGAAACATCA
AATAAAGTACTTGGTTATGATACCTCTCATATTTACACTGGACATATTTATGGTGAAGAAGGAAGTTTTG
GCCATGGGTCTGTTATTGATGGAAGATTTGAAGGATTCATCCAGACTCGTGGTGGCACATTTTATGTTGA
GCCAGCAGAGAGATATATTAAAGACCGAACTCTGCCATTTCACTCTGTCATTTATCATGAAGATGATATT
AACTATCCCCATAAATACGGTCCTCAGGGGGGCTGTGCAGATCATTCAGTATTTGAAAGAATGAGGAAAT
ACCAGATGACTGGTGTAGAGGAAGTAACACAGATACCTCAAGAAGAACATGCTGCTAATGGTCCAGAACT
TCTGAGGAAAAAACGTACAACTTCAGCTGAAAAAAATACTTGTCAGCTTTATATTCAGACTGATCATTTG
TTCTTTAAATATTACGGAACACGAGAAGCTGTGATTGCCCAGATATCCAGTCATGTTAAAGCGATTGATA
CAATTTACCAGACCACAGACTTCTCCGGAATCCGTAACATCAGTTTCATGGTGAAACGCATAAGAATCAA
TACAACTGCTGATGAGAAGGACCCTACGAATCCTTTCCGTTTCCCAAATATTGGTGTGGAGAAGTTTCTG
GAATTGAATTCTGAGCAGAATCATGATGACTACTGTTTGGCCCATGTCTTCACAGACCGAGATTTTGATG
ATGGCGTACTTGGTCTGGCTTGGGTTGGAGCACCTTCAGGAAGCTCTGGAGGAATATGTGAAAAAAGTAA
ACTCTATTCAGATGGTAAGAAGAAGTCCTTAAACACTGGAATTATTACTGTTCAGAACTATGGGTCTCAT
GTACCTCCCAAAGTCTCTCACATTACTTTTGCTCACGAAGTTGGACATAACTTTGGATCCCCACATGATT
CTGGAACAGAGTGCACACCAGGAGAATCTAAGAATTTGGGTCAAAAAGAAAATGGCAATTACATCATGTA
TGCAAGAGCAACATCTGGGGACAAACTTAACAACAATAAATTCTCACTCTGTAGTATTAGAAATATAAGC
CAAGTTCTTGAGAAGAAGAGAAACAACTGTTTTGTTGAATCTGGCCAACCTATTTGTGGAAATGGAATGG
TAGAACAAGGTGAAGAATGTGATTGTGGCTATAGTGACCAGTGTAAAGATGAATGCTGCTTCGATGCAAA
TCAACCAGAGGGAAGAAAATGCAAACTGAAACCTGGGAAACAGTGCAGTCCAAGTCAAGGTCCTTGTTGT
ACAGCACAGTGTGCATTCAAGTCAAAGTCTGAGAAGTGTCGGGATGATTCAGACTGTGCAAGGGAAGGAA
TATGTAATGGCTTCACAGCTCTCTGCCCAGCATCTGACCCTAAACCAAACTTCACAGACTGTAATAGGCA
TACACAAGTGTGCATTAATGGGCAATGTGCAGGTTCTATCTGTGAGAAATATGGCTTAGAGGAGTGTACG
TGTGCCAGTTCTGATGGCAAAGATGATAAAGAATTATGCCATGTATGCTGTATGAAGAAAATGGACCCAT
CAACTTGTGCCAGTACAGGGTCTGTGCAGTGGAGTAGGCACTTCAGTGGTCGAACCATCACCCTGCAACC
TGGATCCCCTTGCAACGATTTTAGAGGTTACTGTGATGTCTTCATGCGGTGCAGATTAGTAGATGCTGAT
GGTCCTCTAAACCCAGCTTTCTTGTACAAAGTGGTTGATCTAGAGGGCCCTATTCTATAGTGTCACCTAA
ATGCTAGAGAACCTCGAGGGCGCGCCGAATTCGATATCAAGCTTATCGATAATCAACCTCTGGATTACAA
AATTTGTGAAAGATTGACTGGTATTCTTAACTATGTTGCTCCTTTTACGCTATGTGGATACGCTGCTTTA
ATGCCTTTGTATCATGCTATTGCTTCCCGTATGGCTTTCATTTTCTCCTCCTTGTATAAATCCTGGTTGC
TGTCTCTTTATGAGGAGTTGTGGCCCGTTGTCAGGCAACGTGGCGTGGTGTGCACTGTGTTTGCTGACGC
AACCCCCACTGGTTGGGGCATTGCCACCACCTGTCAGCTCCTTTCCGGGACTTTCGCTTTCCCCCTCCCT
ATTGCCACGGCGGAACTCATCGCCGCCTGCCTTGCCCGCTGCTGGACAGGGGCTCGGCTGTTGGGCACTG
ACAATTCCGTGGTGTTGTCGGGGAAATCATCGTCCTTTCCTTGGCTGCTCGCCTGTGTTGCCACCTGGAT
TCTGCGCGGGACGTCCTTCTGCTACGTCCCTTCGGCCCTCAATCCAGCGGACCTTCCTTCCCGCGGCCTG
CTGCCGGCTCTGCGGCCTCTTCCGCGTCTTCGCCTTCGCCCTCAGACGAGTCGGATCTCCCTTTGGGCCG
CCTCCCCGCATCGATACCGTCGACCTCGAGACCTAGAAAAACATGGAGCAATCACAAGTAGCAATACAGC
AGCTACCAATGCTGATTGTGCCTGGCTAGAAGCACAAGAGGAGGAGGAGGTGGGTTTTCCAGTCACACCT
CAGGTACCTTTAAGACCAATGACTTACAAGGCAGCTGTAGATCTTAGCCACTTTTTAAAAGAAAAGGGGG
GACTGGAAGGGCTAATTCACTCCCAACGAAGACAAGATATCCTTGATCTGTGGATCTACCACACACAAGG
CTACTTCCCTGATTGGCAGAACTACACACCAGGGCCAGGGATCAGATATCCACTGACCTTTGGATGGTGC
TACAAGCTAGTACCAGTTGAGCAAGAGAAGGTAGAAGAAGCCAATGAAGGAGAGAACACCCGCTTGTTAC
ACCCTGTGAGCCTGCATGGGATGGATGACCCGGAGAGAGAAGTATTAGAGTGGAGGTTTGACAGCCGCCT
AGCATTTCATCACATGGCCCGAGAGCTGCATCCGGACTGTACTGGGTCTCTCTGGTTAGACCAGATCTGA
GCCTGGGAGCTCTCTGGCTAACTAGGGAACCCACTGCTTAAGCCTCAATAAAGCTTGCCTTGAGTGCTTC
AAGTAGTGTGTGCCCGTCTGTTGTGTGACTCTGGTAACTAGAGATCCCTCAGACCCTTTTAGTCAGTGTG
GAAAATCTCTAGCAGGGCCCGTTTAAACCCGCTGATCAGCCTCGACTGTGCCTTCTAGTTGCCAGCCATC
TGTTGTTTGCCCCTCCCCCGTGCCTTCCTTGACCCTGGAAGGTGCCACTCCCACTGTCCTTTCCTAATAA
AATGAGGAAATTGCATCGCATTGTCTGAGTAGGTGTCATTCTATTCTGGGGGGTGGGGTGGGGCAGGACA
GCAAGGGGGAGGATTGGGAAGACAATAGCAGGCATGCTGGGGATGCGGTGGGCTCTATGGCTTCTGAGGC
GGAAAGAACCAGCTGGGGCTCTAGGGGGTATCCCC
[124 nt withheld, positions 5846-5969]
C
[91 nt withheld, positions 5971-6061]
A
[49 nt withheld, positions 6063-6111]
CCTTTGACGTTGGAGTCCACGTTCTTT
[37 nt withheld, positions 6139-6175]
ACCCTATCTCGGTCTATTCTTTTGATTTATAAGGGATTTTGCCGATTTCGGCCTATTGGTTAAAAAATGA
GCTGATTTAACAAAAATTTAACGCGAATTAATTCTGTGGAATGTGTGTCAGTTAGGGTGTGGAAAGTCCC
CAGGCTCCCCAGCAGGCAGAAGTATGCAAAGCATGCATCTCAATTAGTCAGCAACCAGGTGTGGAAAGTC
CCCAGGCTCCCCAGCAGGCAGAAGTATGCAAAGCATGCATCTCAATTAGTCAGCAACCATAGTCCCGCCC
CTAACTCCGCCCATCCCGCCCCTAACTCCGCCCAGTTCCGCCCATTCTCCGCCCCATGGCTGACTAATTT
TTTTTATTTATGCAGAGGCCGAGGCCGCCTCTGCCTCTGAGCTATTCCAGAAGTAGTGAGGAGGCTTTTT
TGGAGGCCTAGGCTTTTGCAAAAAGCTCCCGGGAGCTTGTATATCCATTTTCGGATCTGATCAGCACGTG
TTGACAATTAATCATCGGCATAGTATATCGGCATAGTATAATACGACAAGGTGAGGAACTAAACCATGGC
CAAGTTGACCAGTGCCGTTCCGGTGCTCACCGCGCGCGACGTCGCCGGAGCGGTCGAGTTCTGGACCGAC
CGGCTCGGGTTCTCCCGGGACTTCGTGGAGGACGACTTCGCCGGTGTGGTCCGGGACGACGTGACCCTGT
TCATCAGCGCGGTCCAGGACCAGGTGGTGCCGGACAACACCCTGGCCTGGGTGTGGGTGCGCGGCCTGGA
CGAGCTGTACGCCGAGTGGTCGGAGGTCGTGTCCACGAACTTCCGGGACGCCTCCGGGCCGGCCATGACC
GAGATCGGCGAGCAGCCGTGGGGGCGGGAGTTCGCCCTGCGCGACCCGGCCGGCAACTGCGTGCACTTCG
TGGCCGAGGAGCAGGACTGACACGTGCTACGAGATTTCGATTCCACCGCCGCCTTCTATGAAAGGTTGGG
CTTCGGAATCGTTTTCCGGGACGCCGGCTGGATGATCCTCCAGCGCGGGGATCTCATGCTGGAGTTCTTC
GCCCACCCCAACTTGTTTATTGCAGCTTATAATGGTTACAAATAAAGCAATAGCATCACAAATTTCACAA
ATAAAGCATTTTTTTCACTGCATTCTAGTTGTGGTTTGTCCAAACTCATCAATGTATCTTATCATGTCTG
TATACCGTCGACCTCTAGCTAGAGCTTGGCGTAATCATGGTCATAGCTGTTTCCTGTGTGAAATTGTTAT
CCGCTCACAATTCCACACAACATACGAGCCGGAAGCATAAAGTGTAAAGCCTGGGGTGCCTAATGAGTGA
GCTAACTCACATTAATTGCGTTGCGCTCACTGCCCGCTTTCCAGTCGGGAAACCTGTCGTGCCAGCTGCA
TTAATGAATCGGCCAACGCGCGGGGAGAGGCGGTTTGCGTATTGGGCGCTCTTCCGCTTCCTCGCTCACT
GACTCGCTGCGCTCGGTCGTTCGGCTGCGGCGAGCGGTATCAGCTCACTCAAAGGCGGTAATACGGTTAT
CCACAGAATCAGGGGATAACGCAGGAAAGAACATGTGAGCAAAAGGCCAGCAAAAGGCCAGGAACCGTAA
AAAGGCCGCGTTGCTGGCGTTTTTCCATAGGCTCCGCCCCCCTGACGAGCATCACAAAAATCGACGCTCA
AGTCAGAGGTGGCGAAACCCGACAGGACTATAAAGATACCAGGCGTTTCCCCCTGGAAGCTCCCTCGTGC
GCTCTCCTGTTCCGACCCTGCCGCTTACCGGATACCTGTCCGCCTTTCTCCCTTCGGGAAGCGTGGCGCT
TTCTCATAGCTCACGCTGTAGGTATCTCAGTTCGGTGTAGGTCGTTCGCTCCAAGCTGGGCTGTGTGCAC
GAACCCCCCGTTCAGCCCGACCGCTGCGCCTTATCCGGTAACTATCGTCTTGAGTCCAACCCGGTAAGAC
ACGACTTATCGCCACTGGCAGCAGCCACTGGTAACAGGATTAGCAGAGCGAGGTATGTAGGCGGTGCTAC
AGAGTTCTTGAAGTGGTGGCCTAACTACGGCTACACTAGAAGAACAGTATTTGGTATCTGCGCTCTGCTG
AAGCCAGTTACCTTCGGAAAAAGAGTTGGTAGCTCTTGATCCGGCAAACAAACCACCGCTGGTAGCGGTG
GTTTTTTTGTTTGCAAGCAGCAGATTACGCGCAGAAAAAAAGGATCTCAAGAAGATCCTTTGATCTTTTC
TACGGGGTCTGACGCTCAGTGGAACGAAAACTCACGTTAAGGGATTTTGGTCATGAGATTATCAAAAAGG
ATCTTCACCTAGATCCTTTTAAATTAAAAATGAAGTTTTAAATCAATCTAAAGTATATATGAGTAAACTT
GGTCTGACAGTTACCAATGCTTAATCAGTGAGGCACCTATCTCAGCGATCTGTCTATTTCGTTCATCCAT
AGTTGCCTGACTCCCCGTCGTGTAGATAACTACGATACGGGAGGGCTTACCATCTGGCCCCAGTGCTGCA
ATGATACCGCGAGACCCACGCTCACCGGCTCCAGATTTATCAGCAATAAACCAGCCAGCCGGAAGGGCCG
AGCGCAGAAGTGGTCCTGCAACTTTATCCGCCTCCATCCAGTCTATTAATTGTTGCCGGGAAGCTAGAGT
AAGTAGTTCGCCAGTTAATAGTTTGCGCAACGTTGTTGCCATTGCTACAGGCATCGTGGTGTCACGCTCG
TCGTTTGGTATGGCTTCATTCAGCTCCGGTTCCCAACGATCAAGGCGAGTTACATGATCCCCCATGTTGT
GCAAAAAAGCGGTTAGCTCCTTCGGTCCTCCGATCGTTGTCAGAAGTAAGTTGGCCGCAGTGTTATCACT
CATGGTTATGGCAGCACTGCATAATTCTCTTACTGTCATGCCATCCGTAAGATGCTTTTCTGTGACTGGT
GAGTACTCAACCAAGTCATTCTGAGAATAGTGTATGCGGCGACCGAGTTGCTCTTGCCCGGCGTCAATAC
GGGATAATACCGCGCCACATAGCAGAACTTTAAAAGTGCTCATCATTGGAAAACGTTCTTCGGGGCGAAA
ACTCTCAAGGATCTTACCGCTGTTGAGATCCAGTTCGATGTAACCCACTCGTGCACCCAACTGATCTTCA
GCATCTTTTACTTTCACCAGCGTTTCTGGGTGAGCAAAAACAGGAAGGCAAAATGCCGCAAAAAAGGGAA
TAAGGGCGACACGGAAATGTTGAATACTCATACTCTTCCTTTTTCAATATTATTGAAGCATTTATCAGGG
TTATTGTCTCATGAGCGGATACATATTTGAATGTATTTAGAAAAATAAACAAATAGGGGTTCCGCGCACA
TTTCCCCGAAAAGTGCCACCTGACGTCGACGGATCGGGAGATCTCCCGATCCCCTATGGTGCACTCTCAG
TACAATCTGCTCTGATGCCGCATAGTTAAGCCAGTATCTGCTCCCTGCTTGTGTGTTGGAGGTCGCTGAG
TAGTGCGCGAGCAAAATTTAAGCTACAACAAGGCAAGGCTTGACCGACAATTGCATGAAGAATCTGCTTA
GGGTTAGGCGTTTTGCGCTGCTTCGCGATGTACGGGCCAGATATACGCGTTGACATTGATTATTGACTAG
TTATTAATAGTAATCAATTACGGGGTCATTAGTTCATAGCCCATATATGGAGTTCCGCGTTACATAACTT
ACGGTAAATGGCCCGCCTGGCTGACCGCCCAACGACCCCCGCCCATTGACGTCAATAATGACGTATGTTC
CCATAGTAACGCCAATAGGGACTTTCCATTGACGTCAATGGGTGGAGTATTTACGGTAAACTGCCCACTT
GGCAGTACATCAAGTGTATCATATGCCAAGTACGCCCCCTATTGACGTCAATGACGGTAAATGGCCCGCC
TGGCATTATGCCCAGTACATGACCTTATGGGACTTTCCTACTTGGCAGTACATCTACGTATTAGTCATCG
CTATTACCATGGTGATGCGGTTTTGGCAGTACATCAATGGGCGTGGATAGCGGTTTGACTCACGGGGATT
TCCAAGTCTCCACCCCATTGACGTCAATGGGAGTTTGTTTTGGCACCAAAATCAACGGGACTTTCCAAAA
TGTCGTAACAACTCCGCCCCATTGACGCAAATGGGCGGTAGGCGTGTACGGTGGGAGGTCTATATAAGCA
GCGCGTTTTGCCTGTACTGGGTCTCTCTGGTTAGACCAGATCTGAGCCTGGGAGCTCTCTGGCTAACTAG
GGAACCCACTGCTTAAGCCTCAATAAAGCTTGCCTTGAGTGCTTCAAGTAGTGTGTGCCCGTCTGTTGTG
TGACTCTGGTAACTAGAGATCCCTCAGACCCTTTTAGTCAGTGTGGAAAATCTCTAGCAGTGGCGCCCGA
ACAGGGACTTGAAAGCGAAAGGGAAACCAGAGGAGCTCTCTCGACGCAGGACTCGGCTTGCTGAAGCGCG
CACGGCAAGAGGCGAGGGGCGGCGACTGGTGAGTACGCCAAAAATTTTGACTAGCGGAGGCTAGAAGGAG
AGAGATGGGTGCGAGAGCGTCAGTATTAAGCGGGGGAGAATTAGATCGCGATGGGAAAAAATTCGGTTAA
GGCCAGGGGGAAAGAAAAAATATAAATTAAAACATATAGTATGGGCAAGCAGGGAGCTAGAACGATTCGC
AGTTAATCCTGGCCTGTTAGAAACATCAGAAGGCTGTAGACAAATACTGGGACAGCTACAACCATCCCTT
CAGACAGGATCAGAAGAACTTAGATCATTATATAATACAGTAGCAACCCTCTATTGTGTGCATCAAAGGA
TAGAGATAAAAGACACCAAGGAAGCTTTAGACAAGATAGAGGAAGAGCAAAACAAAAGTAAGACCACCGC
ACAGCAAGCGGCCGCTGATCTTCAGACCTGGAGGAGGAGATATGAGGGACAATTGGAGAAGTGAATTATA
TAAATATAAAGTAGTAAAAATTGAACCATTAGGAGTAGCACCCACCAAGGCAAAGAGAAGAGTGGTGCAG
AGAGAAAAAAGAGCAGTGGGAATAGGAGCTTTGTTCCTTGGGTTCTTGGGAGCAGCAGGAAGCACTATGG
GCGCAGCGTCAATGACGCTGACGGTACAGGCCAGACAATTATTGTCTGGTATAGTGCAGCAGCAGAACAA
TTTGCTGAGGGCTATTGAGGCGCAACAGCATCTGTTGCAACTCACAGTCTGGGGCATCAAGCAGCTCCAG
GCAAGAATCCTGGCTGTGGAAAGATACCTAAAGGATCAACAGCTCCTGGGGATTTGGGGTTGCTCTGGAA
AACTCATTTGCACCACTGCTGTGCCTTGGAATGCTAGTTGGAGTAATAAATCTCTGGAACAGATTTGGAA
TCACACGACCTGGATGGAGTGGGACAGAGAAATTAACAATTACACAAGCTTAATACACTCCTTAATTGAA
GAATCGCAAAACCAGCAAGAAAAGAATGAACAAGAATTATTGGAATTAGATAAATGGGCAAGTTTGTGGA
ATTGGTTTAACATAACAAATTGGCTGTGGTATATAAAATTATTCATAATGATAGTAGGAGGCTTGGTAGG
TTTAAGAATAGTTTTTGCTGTACTTTCTATAGTGAATAGAGTTAGGCAGGGATATTCACCATTATCGTTT
CAGACCCACCTCCCAACCCCGAGGGGACCCGACAGGCCCGAAGGAATAGAAGAAGAAGGTGGAGAGAGAG
ACAGAGACAGATCCATTCGATTAGTGAACGGATCGGCACTGCGTGCGCCAATTCTGCAGACAAATGGCAG
TATTCATCCACAATTTTAAAAGAAAAGGGGGGATTGGGGGGTACAGTGCAGGGGAAAGAATAGTAGACAT
AATAGCAACAGACATACAAACTAAAGAATTACAAAAACAAATTACAAAAATTCAAAATTTTCGGGTTTAT
TACAGGGACAGCAGAGATCCAGTTTGGTTAATTAACCCGTGTCGGCTCCAGATCT
Features (pLannotate 1.2.2; 38 found; start..end, strand, type, name):
      1..1212    +  promoter       UbC promoter: human ubiquitin C promoter
   1223..1246    -  misc_feature   MCS (fragment): pUC18/19 multiple cloning site
   1251..1281    +  LTR            5' LTR (truncated) (fragment): truncated 5' long terminal repeat (LTR) from HIV-1
   1297..1315    +  promoter       T7 promoter: promoter for bacteriophage T7 RNA polymerase
   1332..2048    +  CDS            Venus: Venus is a basic (constitutively fluorescent) yellow fluorescent protein published in 2002, derived from Aequorea victoria. It is reported to be a rapidly-maturing weak dimer with moderate acid sensitivity.
   2091..2111    +  CDS            FLAG (fragment): FLAG® epitope tag, followed by an enterokinase cleavage site
   2133..2157    +  protein_bind   attB1: mutant version of attB; recombination site for the Gateway® BP reaction BP Clonase™
   2181..4139    +  CDS            ADAM10 (fragment): ADA10_HUMAN - Also known as KUZ, MADM. Experimental evidence at protein level: Swiss-Prot protein existence level 1. (Microbial infection) Promotes the cytotoxic activity of S.aureus hly by binding to the toxin at zonula adherens and promoting formation of toxin pores. From Homo sapiens (Human).
   4141..4165    -  protein_bind   attB2: mutant version of attB; recombination site for the Gateway® BP reaction BP Clonase™
   4184..4202    -  promoter       SP6 promoter: promoter for bacteriophage SP6 RNA polymerase
   4227..4251    +  misc_feature   MCS (fragment): pBluescript multiple cloning site
   4251..4839    +  misc_feature   WPRE: woodchuck hepatitis virus posttranscriptional regulatory element
   4776..5357    +  CDS            nef (fragment): NEF_HV1H2 - Experimental evidence at protein level: Swiss-Prot protein existence level 1. Extracellular Nef protein targets CD4(+) T-lymphocytes for apoptosis by interacting with CXCR4 surface receptors. From Human immunodeficiency virus type 1 group M subtype B (isolate HXB2) (HIV-1).
   5364..5544    +  LTR            5' LTR (truncated): truncated 5' long terminal repeat (LTR) from HIV-1
   5576..5800    +  polyA_signal   bGH poly(A) signal: bovine growth hormone polyadenylation signal
   5804..5825    +  promoter       SV40 promoter (fragment): SV40 enhancer and early promoter
   5846..6274    +  rep_origin     f1 ori (sequence partly withheld): f1 bacteriophage origin of replication; arrow indicates direction of (+) strand synthesis
   6288..6617    +  promoter       SV40 promoter: SV40 enhancer and early promoter
   6665..6712    +  promoter       EM7 promoter: synthetic bacterial promoter&nbsp
   6731..7105    +  CDS            BleoR: antibiotic-binding protein; Sh ble from Streptoalloteichus hindustanus; confers resistance to bleomycin, phleomycin, and Zeocin™
   7115..7240    +  CDS            ble (fragment): BLE_KLEPN - Experimental evidence at protein level: Swiss-Prot protein existence level 1. Binding protein with a strong affinity to the bleomycin family of antibiotics. Binds to CL990; an antimitotic-antibiotic compound. From Klebsiella pneumoniae.
   7235..7356    +  polyA_signal   SV40 poly(A) signal: SV40 polyadenylation signal
   7427..7449    -  protein_bind   lac operator (fragment): The lac repressor binds to the lac operator to inhibit transcription in E. coli. This inhibition can be relieved by adding lactose or isopropyl-β-D-thiogalactopyranoside (IPTG). lac repressor encoded by lacI
   7453..7483    -  promoter       lac promoter: promoter for the E. coli lac operon
   7498..7519    -  protein_bind   CAP binding site: CAP binding activates transcription in the presence of cAMP. E. coli catabolite activator protein
   7532..7624    -  CDS            lacI (fragment): lac repressor; lacI; The lac repressor binds to the lac operator to inhibit transcription in E. coli. This inhibition can be relieved by adding lactose or isopropyl-β-D-thiogalactopyranoside (IPTG).
   7807..8395    -  rep_origin     ori: high-copy-number ColE1/pMB1/pBR322/pUC origin of replication
   8566..9426    -  CDS            AmpR: β-lactamase; bla; confers resistance to ampicillin, carbenicillin, and related antibiotics
   9427..9531    -  promoter       AmpR promoter: bla
   9590..9642    -  misc_feature   bom (fragment): basis of mobility region from pBR322
   9797..10176   +  enhancer       CMV enhancer: human cytomegalovirus immediate early enhancer
  10177..10376   +  promoter       CMV promoter: human cytomegalovirus (CMV) immediate early promoter
  10394..10574   +  LTR            5' LTR (truncated): truncated 5' long terminal repeat (LTR) from HIV-1
  10621..10746   +  misc_feature   HIV-1 Ψ: packaging signal of human immunodeficiency virus type 1
  10730..11093   +  CDS            HIV-1 gag (fragment): gag protein from human immunodeficiency virus 1; gag
  11239..11472   +  misc_feature   RRE: The Rev response element (RRE) of HIV-1 allows for Rev-dependent mRNA export from the nucleus to the cytoplasm.
  11849..11949   +  CDS            Rev (fragment): human immunodeficiency virus 1 (HIV-1) Rev protein; rev; enhances nuclear export of unspliced and incompletely spliced viral mRNAs
  11999..12116   +  misc_feature   cPPT/CTS: central polypurine tract and central termination sequence of HIV-1
