[The description below was written by a language model from this plasmid's Addgene catalogue record and pLannotate feature annotations shown in this document.]
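Description:
pSCM167.2-Venus-VF-hADAM10(aa1-654) is a mammalian expression plasmid of about 12.2 kb, built on a customized backbone from the depositing lab. The catalogue lists it only as a mammalian expression vector, but the feature table shows the layout of a third-generation-style HIV-1 lentiviral transfer vector. A CMV enhancer/promoter is fused to a truncated 5' LTR, followed by the Ψ packaging signal, a gag fragment, the RRE and the cPPT/CTS. Downstream of the expression cassette lie a WPRE, a truncated 3' LTR and a bGH polyadenylation signal. In bacteria the plasmid is maintained at high copy through a ColE1/pUC-type origin with ampicillin resistance, and an f1 origin is also present. A separate SV40/EM7-driven BleoR cassette with an SV40 poly(A) signal could provide Zeocin-type selection in mammalian or bacterial cells.

The payload is driven by the human ubiquitin C promoter. It encodes Venus yellow fluorescent protein followed by a FLAG epitope (the "VF" tag), joined through an attB1 site to truncated human ADAM10; attB2 flanks the other end, reflecting insertion by Gateway cloning. The insert covers amino acids 1–654, described as the prodomain through the cysteine-rich domain, so the remaining C-terminal portion of the protein is absent. Placing the tag at the N terminus puts it upstream of residue 1 of ADAM10. The depositor notes four substitutions relative to the NCBI reference (L60S, D96G, S115G, Y316H), which were inherited from the placental cDNA template and are not known to affect function. T7 and SP6 promoters flank the fusion cassette. The stated purpose is expression of this ADAM10 fragment in mammalian cells, where the Venus and FLAG tags allow fluorescence and epitope-based detection.
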