Addgene plasmid #189558: pSCM167.2-Venus-VF-hADAM10(aa1-654)
Purpose: Protein expression ADAM10 in mammalian cells. Contains only prodomain through cysteine rich domain--amino acids 1-654
Depositing lab: Haian Fu. Depositing organization: Emory University.
Backbone
  Vector backbone: pSCM167.2-Venus (Fu lab)
  Backbone manufacturer: Customized backbone from Fu lab
  Vector type: Mammalian Expression
Growth in bacteria
  Bacterial resistance: Ampicillin, 100 μg/mL
  Growth temperature: 37°C
  Growth strain: DH5alpha
  Copy number: High Copy
Gene/Insert
  Gene/Insert name: truncated ADAM metallopeptidase domain 10 (alt name: ADAM10; RAK; kuz; AD10; AD18; MADM; CD156c; CDw156; HsT18717)
  Species: H. sapiens (human)
  Mutation: contains aa1-654
  Entrez Gene: ADAM10 (a.k.a. AD10, AD18, CD156c, CDw156, HsT18717, MADM, RAK, kuz)
  Tag / fusion protein: VF (N terminal on insert)
  Cloning method: Gateway Cloning
  Sequencing primers: 5′ NA
Terms and licenses: Academic/Nonprofit Terms; Industry Terms: Not Available to Industry
Depositor comments: Please note: Plasmid contains L60S, D96G, S115G, and Y316H, mutations in hADAM10 compared to the NCBI reference sequence NP_001101.1. These mutations were present in the original DNA that was was PCR amplified from human placenta cDNA and are not known to affect plasmid function.
How to cite: pSCM167.2-Venus-VF-hADAM10(aa1-654) was a gift from Haian Fu (Addgene plasmid # 189558 ; http://n2t.net/addgene:189558 ; RRID:Addgene_189558)
